>Addgene plasmid #185504 | pCS2-foxd4l1.1-deltaRII-Cterm | addgene full sequence | sequence record 366550 | Addgene NGS Result
CGCCATTCTGCCTGGGGACGTCGGAGCAAGCTTGATTTAGGTGACACTATAGAATACAAGCTACTTGTTC
TTTTTGCAGGATCCCATCGATTCGAATTCAAGGCCTATGAGCTTTAGCCAGGAGTCTGGTGCCCATCATC
ACCCCCAGGATTATGCAGGACTTTCTGATGAGGAGGATGAAATTGATATTCTTGGAGAAGATGATCCCTG
CAGCCTAAAGTCACACTTTTACCTACAGCCCACACATTCAGTGATGGGGGACAGTGAGATGCTGAGTCCT
TCCAAGCTCAGCTGCACTGAAAGTGAGAGTGATTCCTCTGGAGAGAGTGAAGGAGGTACTTCTAAAGACT
CCTCAACCACCCCAACTGGTAGCAAAGCCAAAAGGACTCTGGTAAAGCCTCCTTACTCTTACATTGCTCT
AATCACCATGGCTATCCTGCAGAGTCCCCACAAGAAACTGACTCTCAGTGGCATCTGTGATTTTATCAGC
AGCAAGTTCCCTTACTACAAGGACAAGTTCCCTGCTTGGCAGAATTCCATCAGGCACAACCTGTCCCTTA
ATGACTGCTTTATTAAAATACCACGGGAACCAGGAAATCCGGGAAAAGGCAATTATTGGACACTGGACCC
TGCTTCTGAGGACATGTTTGATAACGGAAGCTTCCTTAGAAGGAGGAAAAGGTTTAAGAGGCACCAACAG
GAGTTCTTTAAGGATGGACTCATGATGTACAACTCTCTGCCTTACTACAGACCCTACAGTGCTATCCAAC
CTCAGCCAGTGCTCCAGCAGACTTCACTGACATGCATGGCAATACCAGAGACCTTGCCCATGTCAACTCA
CCTTGCACCCTACCCAGACATAAAGAGGAAGGTTTCTTACCCTGCCCAGGGGGTACACAGGGGTTTTAAA
GCCCAGGATGCTGATAACCATCCCAATAATTCACAGAGCAAATGTTGATCTAGAACTATAGTGAGTCGTA
TTACGTAGATCCAGACATGATAAGATACATTGATGAGTTTGGACAAACCACAACTAGAATGCAGTGAAAA
AAATGCTTTATTTGTGAAATTTGTGATGCTATTGCTTTATTTGTAACCATTATAAGCTGCAATAAACAAG
TTAACAACAACAATTGCATTCATTTTATGTTTCAGGTTCAGGGGGAGGTGTGGGAGGTTTTTTAATTCGC
GGCCGCGGCGCCAATGCATTGGGCCCGGTACCCAGCTTTTGTTCCCTTTAGTGAGGGTTAATTGCGCGCT
TGGCGTAATCATGGTCATAGCTGTTTCCTGTGTGAAATTGTTATCCGCTCACAATTCCACACAACATACG
AGCCGGGAGCATAAAGTGTAAAGCCTGGGGTGCCTAATGAGTGAGCTAACTCACATTAATTGCGTTGCGC
TCACTGCCCGCTTTCCAGTCGGGAAACCTGTCGTGCCAGCTGCATTAATGAATCGGCCAACGCGCGGGGA
GAGGCGGTTTGCGTATTGGGCGCTCTTCCGCTTCCTCGCTCACTGACTCGCTGCGCTCGGTCGTTCGGCT
GCGGCGAGCGGTATCAGCTCACTCAAAGGCGGTAATACGGTTATCCACAGAATCAGGGGATAACGCAGGA
AAGAACATGTGAGCAAAAGGCCAGCAAAAGGCCAGGAACCGTAAAAAGGCCGCGTTGCTGGCGTTTTTCC
ATAGGCTCCGCCCCCCTGACGAGCATCACAAAAATCGACGCTCAAGTCAGAGGTGGCGAAACCCGACAGG
ACTATAAAGATACCAGGCGTTTCCCCCTGGAAGCTCCCTCGTGCGCTCTCCTGTTCCGACCCTGCCGCTT
ACCGGATACCTGTCCGCCTTTCTCCCTTCGGGAAGCGTGGCGCTTTCTCATAGCTCACGCTGTAGGTATC
TCAGTTCGGTGTAGGTCGTTCGCTCCAAGCTGGGCTGTGTGCACGAACCCCCCGTTCAGCCCGACCGCTG
CGCCTTATCCGGTAACTATCGTCTTGAGTCCAACCCGGTAAGACACGACTTATCGCCACTGGCAGCAGCC
ACTGGTAACAGGATTAGCAGAGCGAGGTATGTAGGCGGTGCTACAGAGTTCTTGAAGTGGTGGCCTAACT
ACGGCTACACTAGAAGAACAGTATTTGGTATCTGCGCTCTGCTGAAGCCAGTTACCTTCGGAAAAAGAGT
TGGTAGCTCTTGATCCGGCAAACAAACCACCGCTGGTAGCGGTGGTTTTTTTGTTTGCAAGCAGCAGATT
ACGCGCAGAAAAAAAGGATCTCAAGAAGATCCTTTGATCTTTTCTACGGGGTCTGACGCTCAGTGGAACG
AAAACTCACGTTAAGGGATTTTGGTCATGAGATTATCAAAAAGGATCTTCACCTAGATCCTTTTAAATTA
AAAATGAAGTTTTAAATCAATCTAAAGTATATATGAGTAAACTTGGTCTGACAGTTACCAATGCTTAATC
AGTGAGGCACCTATCTCAGCGATCTGTCTATTTCGTTCATCCATAGTTGCCTGACTCCCCGTCGTGTAGA
TAACTACGATACGGGAGGGCTTACCATCTGGCCCCAGTGCTGCAATGATACCGCGAGACCCACGCTCACC
GGCTCCAGATTTATCAGCAATAAACCAGCCAGCCGGAAGGGCCGAGCGCAGAAGTGGTCCTGCAACTTTA
TCCGCCTCCATCCAGTCTATTAATTGTTGCCGGGAAGCTAGAGTAAGTAGTTCGCCAGTTAATAGTTTGC
GCAACGTTGTTGCCATTGCTACAGGCATCGTGGTGTCACGCTCGTCGTTTGGTATGGCTTCATTCAGCTC
CGGTTCCCAACGATCAAGGCGAGTTACATGATCCCCCATGTTGTGCAAAAAAGCGGTTAGCTCCTTCGGT
CCTCCGATCGTTGTCAGAAGTAAGTTGGCCGCAGTGTTATCACTCATGGTTATGGCAGCACTGCATAATT
CTCTTACTGTCATGCCATCCGTAAGATGCTTTTCTGTGACTGGTGAGTACTCAACCAAGTCATTCTGAGA
ATAGTGTATGCGGCGACCGAGTTGCTCTTGCCCGGCGTCAATACGGGATAATACCGCGCCACATAGCAGA
ACTTTAAAAGTGCTCATCATTGGAAAACGTTCTTCGGGGCGAAAACTCTCAAGGATCTTACCGCTGTTGA
GATCCAGTTCGATGTAACCCACTCGTGCACCCAACTGATCTTCAGCATCTTTTACTTTCACCAGCGTTTC
TGGGTGAGCAAAAACAGGAAGGCAAAATGCCGCAAAAAAGGGAATAAGGGCGACACGGAAATGTTGAATA
CTCATACTCTTCCTTTTTCAATATTATTGAAGCATTTATCAGGGTTATTGTCTCATGAGCGGATACATAT
TTGAATGTATTTAGAAAAATAAACAAATAGGGGTTCCGCGCACATTTCCCCGAAAAGTGCCACCTAAATT
GTAAGCGTTAATATTTTGTTAAAATTCGCGTTAAATTTTTGTTAAATCAGCTCATTTTTTAACCAATAGG
CCGAAATCGGCAAAATCCCTTATAAATCAAAAGAATAGACCGAGATAGGGT
[37 nt withheld, positions 3552-3588]
AAAGAACGTGGACTCCAACGTCAAAGG
[49 nt withheld, positions 3616-3664]
T
[91 nt withheld, positions 3666-3756]
G
[124 nt withheld, positions 3758-3881]
CCCATTCGCCATTCAGGCTGCGCAACTGTTGGGAAGGGCGATCGGTGCGGGCCTCTTCGCTATTACGCCA
GTCGACCGCCAATTCAATATGGCGTATATGGACTCATGCCAATTCAATATGGTGGATCTGGACCTGTGCC
AATTCAATATGGCGTATATGGACTCGTGCCAATTCAATATGGTGGATCTGGACCCCAGCCAATTCAATAT
GGCGGACTTGGCACCATGCCAATTCAATATGGCGGACCTGGCACTGTGCCAACTGGGGAGGGGTCTACTT
GGCACGGTGCCAAGTTTGAGGAGGGGTCTTGGCCCTGTGCCAAGTCCGCCATATTGAATTGGCATGGTGC
CAATAATGGCGGCCATATTGGCTATATGCCAGGATCAATATATAGGCAATATCCAATATGGCCCTATGCC
AATATGGCTATTGGCCAGGTTCAATACTATGTATTGGCCCTATGCCATATAGTATTCCATATATGGGTTT
TCCTATTGACGTAGATAGCCCCTCCCAATGGGCGGTCCCATATACCATATATGGGGCTTCCTAATACCGC
CCATAGCCACTCCCCCATTGACGTCAATGGTCTCTATATATGGTCTTTCCTATTGACGTCATATGGGCGG
TCCTATTGACGTATATGGCGCCTCCCCCATTGACGTCAATTACGGTAAATGGCCCGCCTGGCTCAATGCC
CATTGACGTCAATAGGACCACCCACCATTGACGTCAATGGGATGGCTCATTGCCCATTCATATCCGTTCT
CACGCCCCCTATTGACGTCAATGACGGTAAATGGCCCACTTGGCAGTACATCAATATCTATTAATAGTAA
CTTGGCAAGTACATTACTATTGGAAGTACGCCAGGGTACATTGGCAGTACTCCCATTGACGTCAATGGCG
GTAAATGGCCCGCGATGGCTGCCAAGTACATCCCCATTGACGTCAATGGGGAGGGGCAATGACGCAAATG
GGCGTTCCATTGACGTAAATGGGCGGTAGGCGTGCCTAATGGGAGGTCTATATAAGCAATGCTCGTTTAG
GGAAC
Features (pLannotate 1.2.2; 15 found; start..end, strand, type, name):
     35..53      +  promoter       SP6 promoter: promoter for bacteriophage SP6 RNA polymerase
    107..955     +  CDS            foxd5-a (fragment): FXD5A_XENLA - Also known as foxd5a From Xenopus laevis (African clawed frog).
    966..983     -  promoter       T7 promoter (fragment): promoter for bacteriophage T7 RNA polymerase
    988..1122    -  polyA_signal   SV40 poly(A) signal: SV40 polyadenylation signal
   1235..1253    -  promoter       T3 promoter: promoter for bacteriophage T3 RNA polymerase
   1298..1314    -  protein_bind   lac operator: The lac repressor binds to the lac operator to inhibit transcription in E. coli. This inhibition can be relieved by adding lactose or isopropyl-β-D-thiogalactopyranoside (IPTG). lac repressor encoded by lacI
   1322..1352    -  promoter       lac promoter: promoter for the E. coli lac operon
   1367..1388    -  protein_bind   CAP binding site: CAP binding activates transcription in the presence of cAMP. E. coli catabolite activator protein
   1401..1493    -  CDS            lacI (fragment): lac repressor; lacI; The lac repressor binds to the lac operator to inhibit transcription in E. coli. This inhibition can be relieved by adding lactose or isopropyl-β-D-thiogalactopyranoside (IPTG).
   1676..2264    -  rep_origin     ori: high-copy-number ColE1/pMB1/pBR322/pUC origin of replication
   2435..3295    -  CDS            AmpR: β-lactamase; bla; confers resistance to ampicillin, carbenicillin, and related antibiotics
   3296..3400    -  promoter       AmpR promoter: bla
   3453..3881    -  rep_origin     f1 ori (sequence partly withheld): f1 bacteriophage origin of replication; arrow indicates direction of (+) strand synthesis
   3886..3952    -  CDS            lacZα (fragment): LacZα fragment of β-galactosidase; lacZ fragment
   3959..4936    +  promoter       CMV IE94 promoter: enhancer/promoter region of simian cytomegalovirus major immediate early transcription unit IE94
