[The description below was written by a language model from this plasmid's Addgene catalogue record and pLannotate feature annotations shown in this document.]
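Description:
pCS2-foxd4l1.1-deltaRII-Cterm is a pCS2+-based plasmid carrying a truncated form of the Xenopus laevis forkhead transcription factor gene foxd4l1.1 (also called foxd5), catalogued as an in vitro transcription vector. It is maintained in E. coli through a high-copy ColE1/pUC-type origin and selected with ampicillin via the β-lactamase gene. An f1 origin and remnants of the lac promoter/operator, lacI and lacZα regions are also present as backbone carry-over with no evident role in expressing the insert.

The insert is recorded as 906 bp with the RII domain and the C-terminal region deleted, and the feature table correspondingly annotates only a fragment of the foxd5-a coding sequence. It sits directly downstream of an SP6 promoter, which in turn follows the simian CMV IE94 enhancer/promoter that runs to the end of the circular sequence record. The SV40 polyadenylation signal lies after the coding region, although the automated annotation calls it on the reverse strand. This arrangement, typical of pCS2+, allows two routes of expression. SP6 RNA polymerase can synthesise sense mRNA in vitro that carries the SV40 polyadenylation signal, and the CMV IE94 promoter can drive transcription directly from plasmid DNA in vertebrate cells or embryos. T7 (partial) and T3 promoters lie downstream in the opposite orientation, where they could direct antisense transcription.

No epitope tag or reporter is annotated, and the cloning sites are not recorded. The stated purpose is simply expression of Xenopus foxd4. The deletion design and the associated publication title indicate a structure–function mutant for testing which FoxD4/5 domains activate or repress neural transcription factor genes during neural ectoderm development.
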