Addgene plasmid #185504: pCS2-foxd4l1.1-deltaRII-Cterm
Purpose: Expression of Xenopus laevis foxd4
Depositing lab: Sally Moody. Depositing organization: George Washington University. Publication: Specific domains of FoxD4/5 activate and repress neural transcription factor genes to control the progression of immature neural ectoderm to differentiating neural plate. Neilson KM, Klein SL, Mhaske P, Mood K, Daar IO, Moody SA. Dev Biol. 2012 May 15;365(2):363-75. doi: 10.1016/j.ydbio.2012.03.004. Epub 2012 Mar 10. PubMed 22425621.
Backbone
  Vector backbone: pCS2+
  Vector type: In vitro transcription
Growth in bacteria
  Bacterial resistance: Ampicillin, 100 μg/mL
  Growth temperature: 37°C
  Growth strain: DH5alpha
  Copy number: High Copy
Gene/Insert
  Gene/Insert name: foxd4l1.1 (alt name: foxd5)
  Species: X. laevis (frog)
  Insert size (bp): 906
  Mutation: RII domain and C-term deleted
  Cloning method: Restriction Enzyme; 5′ cloning site unknown (unknown if destroyed)
Terms and licenses: Academic/Nonprofit Terms; Industry Terms: Not Available to Industry
How to cite: pCS2-foxd4l1.1-deltaRII-Cterm was a gift from Sally Moody (Addgene plasmid # 185504 ; http://n2t.net/addgene:185504 ; RRID:Addgene_185504)
