>Addgene plasmid #185504 | pCS2-foxd4l1.1-deltaRII-Cterm | depositor partial sequence | sequence record 366548 | pCS2-foxd4l1.1-deltaRII-Cterm-F-SP6
NNNNNNNNNNNNNTTNTGNNNNTCCCATCGATTCGAATTCAAGGCCTATGAGCTTTAGCCAGGAGTCTGG
TGCCCATCATCACCCCCAGGATTATGCAGGACTTTCTGATGAGGAGGATGAAATTGATATTCTTGGAGAA
GATGATCCCTGCAGCCTAAAGTCACACTTTTACCTACAGCCCACACATTCAGTGATGGGGGACAGTGAGA
TGCTGAGTCCTTCCAAGCTCAGCTGCACTGAAAGTGAGAGTGATTCCTCTGGAGAGAGTGAAGGAGGTAC
TTCTAAAGACTCCTCAACCACCCCAACTGGTAGCAAAGCCAAAAGGACTCTGGTAAAGCCTCCTTACTCT
TACATTGCTCTAATCACCATGGCTATCCTGCAGAGTCCCCACAAGAAACTGACTCTCAGTGGCATCTGTG
ATTTTATCAGCAGCAAGTTCCCTTACTACAAGGACAAGTTCCCTGCTTGGCAGAATTCCATCAGGCACAA
CCTGTCCCTTAATGACTGCTTTATTAAAATACCACGGGAACCAGGAAATCCGGGAAAAGGCAATTATTGG
ACACTGGACCCTGCTTCTGAGGACATGTTTGATAACGGAAGCTTCCTTAGAAGGAGGAAAAGGTTTAAGA
GGCACCAACAGGAGTTCTTTAAGGATGGACTCATGATGTACAACTCTCTGCCTTACTACAGACCCTACAG
TGCTATCCAACCTCAGCCAGTGCTCCAGCAGACTTCACTGACATGCATGGCAATACCAGAGACCTTGCCC
ATGTCAACTCACCTTGCACCCTACCCAGACATAAAGAGGAANGTTTCTTACCCTGCCCAGGGGGTACACA
GGGGTTTTAAAGCCCAGGATGCTGATAACCATCCCAATAATTCACAGAGCAAATGNTGATCTAGAACTAT
AGTGAGTCGTATTACGTANATCCAGACATGATAAGATACATTGATGAGTTTGGAN
