>Addgene plasmid #185504 | pCS2-foxd4l1.1-deltaRII-Cterm | depositor partial sequence | sequence record 366549 | pCS2-foxd4l1.1-deltaRII-Cterm-M13R
NNNNNNNNNNCANTACCCTCNCTAAAGGGAACAAAAGCTGGGTACCGGGCCCAATGCATTGGCGCCGCGG
CCGCGAATTAAAAAACCTCCCACACCTCCCCCTGAACCTGAAACATAAAATGAATGCAATTGTTGTTGTT
AACTTGTTTATTGCAGCTTATAATGGTTACAAATAAAGCAATAGCATCACAAATTTCACAAATAAAGCAT
TTTTTTCACTGCATTCTAGTTGTGGTTTGTCCAAACTCATCAATGTATCTTATCATGTCTGGATCTACGT
AATACGACTCACTATAGTTCTAGATCAACATTTGCTCTGTGAATTATTGGGATGGTTATCAGCATCCTGG
GCTTTAAAACCCCTGTGTACCCCCTGGGCAGGGTAAGAAACCTTCCTCTTTATGTCTGGGTAGGGTGCAA
GGTGAGTTGACATGGGCAAGGTCTCTGGTATTGCCATGCATGTCAGTGAAGTCTGCTGGAGCACTGGCTG
AGGTTGGATAGCACTGTAGGGTCTGTAGTAAGGCAGAGAGTTGTACATCATGAGTCCATCCTTAAAGAAC
TCCTGTTGGTGCCTCTTAAACCTTTTCCTCCTTCTAAGGAAGCTTCCGTTATCAAACATGTCCTCAGAAG
CAGGGTCCAGTGTCCAATAATTGCCTTTTCCCGGATTTCCTGGTTCCCGTGGTATTTTAATAAAGCAGTC
ATTAAGGGACAGGTTGTGCCTGATGGAATTCTGCCAAGCANGGAACTTGTCCTTGTAGTAAGGGAACTTG
CTGCTGATAAAATCACAGATGCCACTGAGAGTCAGTTTCTTGTGGGGACTCTGCNNNTAGCCATGGTGAT
TAGAGCAATGTAAGAGTNANGAGGCTTTACCAGANTCCTTTTGGCTTTGCTACCAGTTGGGGTGGTTGAG
GAGTCTTTAGAAGTACCTCCTTCACTCTN
